Addgene plasmid #123778: MTK3a_026
Purpose: Encodes dsaCAS9 tagged with NLS as a Type 3a part to be used in the MTK system
Depositing lab: Hana El-Samad. Publication: A Toolkit for Rapid Modular Construction of Biological Circuits in Mammalian Cells. Fonseca JP, Bonny AR, Kumar GR, Ng AH, Town J, Wu QC, Aslankoohi E, Chen SY, Dods G, Harrigan P, Osimiri LC, Kistler AL, El-Samad H. ACS Synth Biol. 2019 Nov 15;8(11):2593-2606. doi: 10.1021/acssynbio.9b00322. Epub 2019 Nov 5. PubMed 31686495.
Backbone
  Vector backbone: MTK0_027
  Vector type: Mammalian Expression
Growth in bacteria
  Bacterial resistance: Chloramphenicol, 25 μg/mL
  Growth temperature: 37°C
  Growth strain: DH5alpha
  Copy number: Unknown
Gene/Insert
  Gene/Insert name: sadCAS9 (with NLS)
  Species: Synthetic
  Cloning method: Restriction Enzyme; 5′ cloning site BsmBI (destroyed during cloning); 3′ cloning site BsmBI (destroyed during cloning)
Terms and licenses: Academic/Nonprofit Terms; Industry Terms: Not Available to Industry
Depositor comments: Type 3a parts are used for N-terminal coding sequences in the MTK system. Part sequence is from https://doi.org/10.1038/nmeth.4042 Please visit https://www.biorxiv.org/content/10.1101/506188v2 for BioRxiv preprint
How to cite: MTK3a_026 was a gift from Hana El-Samad (Addgene plasmid # 123778 ; http://n2t.net/addgene:123778 ; RRID:Addgene_123778)
