[The description below was written by a language model from this plasmid's Addgene catalogue record and pLannotate feature annotations shown in this document.]
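Description:
MTK3a_026 is a part plasmid from the Mammalian Toolkit (MTK), a hierarchical modular cloning system for assembling genetic circuits for mammalian cells. It is built on the MTK0_027 part-entry backbone and, although catalogued as a mammalian expression vector, the 4,920 nt plasmid itself is a bacterial storage vector for a single part. The annotated backbone elements are a high-copy ColE1/pUC-type origin of replication and a chloramphenicol acetyltransferase gene driven by its native cat promoter and followed by a lambda t0 terminator, giving chloramphenicol selection in E. coli. No mammalian promoter, polyadenylation signal or mammalian selection marker is annotated, consistent with a part that must be combined with other toolkit parts before it can be expressed.

The payload is a synthetic coding sequence for the Staphylococcus aureus Cas9 protein, described in the record as the nuclease-dead form (dSaCas9), fused in frame at its C-terminal end to the bipartite nucleoplasmin nuclear localization signal. The feature table identifies the open reading frame only by similarity to S. aureus Cas9 and does not annotate the inactivating mutations, so the dead status rests on the catalogue description. The insert was introduced through BsmBI sites that were destroyed during cloning, as is typical for Golden Gate domestication of parts. As a Type 3a part, it occupies the N-terminal coding sequence position in an MTK transcriptional unit, so it can be joined to a downstream coding part, such as an effector domain, and flanked by promoter and terminator parts. Such assemblies would typically serve for programmable, guide RNA-directed DNA binding in the nucleus of mammalian cells without cleavage, for example in synthetic transcriptional regulation.
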