Features (pLannotate 1.2.2; 6 found; start..end, strand, type, name):
     56..644     +  rep_origin     ori: high-copy-number ColE1/pMB1/pBR322/pUC origin of replication
    807..3962    +  CDS            cas9: CAS9_STAAU - Experimental evidence at protein level: Swiss-Prot protein existence level 1. CRISPR (clustered regularly interspaced short palindromic repeat) is an adaptive immune system that provides protection against mobile genetic elements (viruses, transposable elements and conjugative plasmids). CRISPR clusters contain spacers, sequences complementary to antecedent mobile elements, and target invading nucleic acids. CRISPR clusters are transcribed and processed into CRISPR RNA (crRNA). In type II CRISPR systems correct processing of pre-crRNA requires a trans- encoded small RNA (tracrRNA)
   3963..4010    +  CDS            nucleoplasmin NLS: bipartite nuclear localization signal from nucleoplasmin
   4030..4064    -  terminator     lambda t0 terminator: minimal transcription terminator from phage lambda (Scholtissek and Grosse, 1987)
   4138..4794    -  CDS            cat: CAT_ECOLX - Experimental evidence at protein level: Swiss-Prot protein existence level 1. This enzyme is an effector of chloramphenicol resistance in bacteria. From Escherichia coli. This protein is used as a marker in many commonly used cloning vectors, such as pACYC184.
   4795..4892    -  promoter       cat promoter: promoter of the E. coli cat gene encoding chloramphenicol acetyltransferase
>Addgene plasmid #123778 | MTK3a_026 | addgene full sequence | sequence record 249079 | Addgene NGS Result
GTGAGTTTTCGTTCCACTGAGCGTCAGACCCCGTAGAAAAGATCAAAGGATCTTCTTGAGATCCTTTTTT
TCTGCGCGTAATCTGCTGCTTGCAAACAAAAAAACCACCGCTACCAGCGGTGGTTTGTTTGCCGGATCAA
GAGCTACCAACTCTTTTTCCGAAGGTAACTGGCTTCAGCAGAGCGCAGATACCAAATACTGTTCTTCTAG
TGTAGCCGTAGTTAGGCCACCACTTCAAGAACTCTGTAGCACCGCCTACATACCTCGCTCTGCTAATCCT
GTTACCAGTGGCTGCTGCCAGTGGCGATAAGTCGTGTCTTACCGGGTTGGACTCAAGACGATAGTTACCG
GATAAGGCGCAGCGGTCGGGCTGAACGGGGGGTTCGTGCACACAGCCCAGCTTGGAGCGAACGACCTACA
CCGAACTGAGATACCTACAGCGTGAGCTATGAGAAAGCGCCACGCTTCCCGAAGGGAGAAAGGCGGACAG
GTATCCGGTAAGCGGCAGGGTCGGAACAGGAGAGCGCACGAGGGAGCTTCCAGGGGGAAACGCCTGGTAT
CTTTATAGTCCTGTCGGGTTTCGCCACCTCTGACTTGAGCGTCGATTTTTGTGATGCTCGTCAGGGGGGC
GGAGCCTATGGAAAAACGCCAGCAACGCGGCCTTTTTACGGTTCCTGGCCTTTTGCTGGCCTTTTGCTCA
CATGTTCTTTCCTGCGTTATCCCCTGATTCTGTGGATAACCGTAGTCGGTCTCATATGGCCCCAAAGAAG
AAGCGGAAGGTCGGTATCCACGGAGTCCCAGCAGCCAAGCGGAACTACATCCTGGGCCTGGCCATCGGCA
TCACCAGCGTGGGCTACGGCATCATCGACTACGAGACACGGGACGTGATCGATGCCGGCGTGCGGCTGTT
CAAAGAGGCCAACGTGGAAAACAACGAGGGCAGGCGGAGCAAGAGAGGCGCCAGAAGGCTGAAGCGGCGG
AGGCGGCATAGAATCCAGAGAGTGAAGAAGCTGCTGTTCGACTACAACCTGCTGACCGACCACAGCGAGC
TGAGCGGCATCAACCCCTACGAGGCCAGAGTGAAGGGCCTGAGCCAGAAGCTGAGCGAGGAAGAGTTCTC
TGCCGCCCTGCTGCACCTGGCCAAGAGAAGAGGCGTGCACAACGTGAACGAGGTGGAAGAGGACACCGGC
AACGAGCTGTCCACCAAAGAGCAGATCAGCCGGAACAGCAAGGCCCTGGAAGAGAAATACGTGGCCGAAC
TGCAGCTGGAACGGCTGAAGAAAGACGGCGAAGTGCGGGGCAGCATCAACAGATTCAAGACCAGCGACTA
CGTGAAAGAAGCCAAACAGCTGCTGAAGGTGCAGAAGGCCTACCACCAGCTGGACCAGAGCTTCATCGAC
ACCTACATCGACCTGCTGGAAACCCGGCGGACCTACTATGAGGGACCTGGCGAGGGCAGCCCCTTCGGCT
GGAAGGACATCAAAGAATGGTACGAGATGCTGATGGGCCACTGCACCTACTTCCCCGAGGAACTGCGGAG
CGTGAAGTACGCCTACAACGCCGACCTGTACAACGCCCTGAACGACCTGAACAATCTCGTGATCACCAGG
GACGAGAACGAGAAGCTGGAATATTACGAGAAGTTCCAGATCATCGAGAACGTGTTCAAGCAGAAGAAGA
AGCCCACCCTGAAGCAGATCGCCAAAGAAATCCTCGTGAACGAAGAGGATATTAAGGGCTACAGAGTGAC
CAGCACCGGCAAGCCCGAGTTCACCAACCTGAAGGTGTACCACGACATCAAGGACATTACCGCCCGGAAA
GAGATTATTGAGAACGCCGAGCTGCTGGATCAGATTGCCAAGATCCTGACCATCTACCAGAGCAGCGAGG
ACATCCAGGAAGAACTGACCAATCTGAACTCCGAGCTGACCCAGGAAGAGATCGAGCAGATCTCTAATCT
GAAGGGCTATACCGGCACCCACAACCTGAGCCTGAAGGCCATCAACCTGATCCTGGACGAGCTGTGGCAC
ACCAACGACAACCAGATCGCTATCTTCAACCGGCTGAAGCTGGTGCCCAAGAAGGTGGACCTGTCCCAGC
AGAAAGAGATCCCCACCACCCTGGTGGACGACTTCATCCTGAGCCCCGTCGTGAAGAGAAGCTTCATCCA
GAGCATCAAAGTGATCAACGCCATCATCAAGAAGTACGGCCTGCCCAACGACATCATTATCGAGCTGGCC
CGCGAGAAGAACTCCAAGGACGCCCAGAAAATGATCAACGAGATGCAGAAGCGGAACCGGCAGACCAACG
AGCGGATCGAGGAAATCATCCGGACCACCGGCAAAGAGAACGCCAAGTACCTGATCGAGAAGATCAAGCT
GCACGACATGCAGGAAGGCAAGTGCCTGTACAGCCTGGAAGCCATCCCTCTGGAAGATCTGCTGAACAAC
CCCTTCAACTATGAGGTGGACCACATCATCCCCAGAAGCGTGTCCTTCGACAACAGCTTCAACAACAAGG
TGCTCGTGAAGCAGGAAGAAGCCAGCAAGAAGGGCAACCGGACCCCATTCCAGTACCTGAGCAGCAGCGA
CAGCAAGATCAGCTACGAAACCTTCAAGAAGCACATCCTGAATCTGGCCAAGGGCAAGGGCAGAATCAGC
AAGACCAAGAAAGAGTATCTGCTGGAAGAACGGGACATCAACAGGTTCTCCGTGCAGAAAGACTTCATCA
ACCGGAACCTGGTGGATACCAGATACGCCACCAGAGGCCTGATGAACCTGCTGCGGAGCTACTTCAGAGT
GAACAACCTGGACGTGAAAGTGAAGTCCATCAATGGCGGCTTCACCAGCTTTCTGCGGCGGAAGTGGAAG
TTTAAGAAAGAGCGGAACAAGGGGTACAAGCACCACGCCGAGGACGCCCTGATCATTGCCAACGCCGATT
TCATCTTCAAAGAGTGGAAGAAACTGGACAAGGCCAAAAAAGTGATGGAAAACCAGATGTTCGAGGAAAA
GCAGGCCGAGAGCATGCCCGAGATCGAAACCGAGCAGGAGTACAAAGAGATCTTCATCACCCCCCACCAG
ATCAAGCACATTAAGGACTTCAAGGACTACAAGTACAGCCACCGGGTGGACAAGAAGCCTAATAGAGAGC
TGATTAACGACACCCTGTACTCCACCCGGAAGGACGACAAGGGCAACACCCTGATCGTGAACAATCTGAA
CGGCCTGTACGACAAGGACAATGACAAGCTGAAAAAGCTGATCAACAAGAGCCCCGAAAAGCTGCTGATG
TACCACCACGACCCCCAGACCTACCAGAAACTGAAGCTGATTATGGAACAGTACGGCGACGAGAAGAATC
CCCTGTACAAGTACTACGAGGAAACCGGGAACTACCTGACCAAGTACTCCAAAAAGGACAACGGCCCCGT
GATCAAGAAGATTAAGTATTACGGCAACAAACTGAACGCCCATCTGGACATCACCGACGACTACCCCAAC
AGCAGAAACAAGGTCGTGAAGCTGTCCCTGAAGCCCTACAGATTCGACGTGTACCTGGACAATGGCGTGT
ACAAGTTCGTGACCGTGAAGAATCTGGATGTGATCAAAAAAGAAAACTACTACGAAGTGAATAGCAAGTG
CTATGAGGAAGCTAAGAAGCTGAAGAAGATCAGCAACCAGGCCGAGTTTATCGCCTCCTTCTACAACAAC
GATCTGATCAAGATCAACGGCGAGCTGTATAGAGTGATCGGCGTGAACAACGACCTGCTGAACCGGATCG
AAGTGAACATGATCGACATCACCTACCGCGAGTACCTGGAAAACATGAACGACAAGAGGCCCCCCAGGAT
CATTAAGACAATCGCCTCCAAGACCCAGAGCATTAAGAAGTACAGCACAGACATTCTGGGCAACCTGTAT
GAAGTGAAATCTAAGAAGCACCCTCAGATCATCAAAAAGGGCAAAAGGCCGGCGGCCACGAAAAAGGCCG
GCCAGGCAAAAAAGAAAAAGGGTTCTTGAGACCAGACCAATAAAAAACGCCCGGCGGCAACCGAGCGTTC
TGAACAAATCCAGATGGAGTTCTGAGGTCATTACTGGATCTATCAACAGGAGTCCAAGCGAGCTCGATAT
CAAATTACGCCCCGCCCTGCCACTCATCGCAGTACTGTTGTAATTCATTAAGCATTCTGCCGACATGGAA
GCCATCACAAACGGCATGATGAACCTGAATCGCCAGCGGCATCAGCACCTTGTCGCCTTGCGTATAATAT
TTGCCCATGGTGAAAACGGGGGCGAAGAAGTTGTCCATATTGGCCACGTTTAAATCAAAACTGGTGAAAC
TCACCCAGGGATTGGCTGAAACGAAAAACATATTCTCAATAAACCCTTTAGGGAAATAGGCCAGGTTTTC
ACCGTAACACGCCACATCTTGCGAATATATGTGTAGAAACTGCCGGAAATCGTCGTGGTATTCACTCCAG
AGCGATGAAAACGTTTCAGTTTGCTCATGGAAAACGGTGTAACAAGGGTGAACACTATCCCATATCACCA
GCTCACCGTCTTTCATTGCCATACGAAATTCCGGATGAGCATTCATCAGGCGGGCAAGAATGTGAATAAA
GGCCGGATAAAACTTGTGCTTATTTTTCTTTACGGTCTTTAAAAAGGCCGTAATATCCAGCTGAACGGTC
TGGTTATAGGTACATTGAGCAACTGACTGAAATGCCTCAAAATGTTCTTTACGATGCCATTGGGATATAT
CAACGGTGGTATATCCAGTGATTTTTTTCTCCATTTTAGCTTCCTTAGCTCCTGAAAATCTCGATAACTC
AAAAAATACGCCCGGTAGTGATCTTATTTCATTATGGTGAAAGTTGGAACCTCTTACGTGCCCGATCAAT
CATGACCAAAATCCCTTAAC
